Addgene plasmid #82932: pDONR223_EBNA1BP2_WT_V5
Purpose: Gateway Donor vector containing EBNA1BP2, used as an over expression control for gene expression analysis. Part of the Target Accelerator Plasmid Collection.
Depositing lab: Jesse Boehm & Matthew Meyerson & David Root. Depositing organization: Broad Institute. Publication: High-throughput Phenotyping of Lung Cancer Somatic Mutations. Berger AH, Brooks AN, Wu X, Shrestha Y, Chouinard C, Piccioni F, Bagul M, Kamburov A, Imielinski M, Hogstrom L, Zhu C, Yang X, Pantel S, Sakai R, Watson J, Kaplan N, Campbell JD, Singh S, Root DE, Narayan R, Natoli T, Lahr DL, Tirosh I, Tamayo P, Getz G, Wong B, Doench J, Subramanian A, Golub TR, Meyerson M, Boehm JS. Cancer Cell. 2016 Aug 8;30(2):214-28. doi: 10.1016/j.ccell.2016.06.022. Epub 2016 Jul 28. PubMed 27478040.
Backbone
  Vector backbone: pDONR223
  Backbone manufacturer: Invitrogen
  Vector type: Gateway Entry vector
Growth in bacteria
  Bacterial resistance: Spectinomycin, 50 μg/mL
  Growth temperature: 37°C
  Growth strain: DH5alpha
  Copy number: High Copy
Gene/Insert
  Gene/Insert name: EBNA1BP2 (alt name: NM_006824)
  Species: H. sapiens (human)
  Entrez Gene: EBNA1BP2 (a.k.a. EBP2, NOBP, P40)
  Promoter: None
  Cloning method: Gateway Cloning
  Sequencing primers: 5′ M13pUC-fwd; 3′ M13-Rev
Terms and licenses: Academic/Nonprofit Terms; Industry Terms: Not Available to Industry
Depositor comments: Open state: NO stop codon immediately follows insert
How to cite: pDONR223_EBNA1BP2_WT_V5 was a gift from Jesse Boehm & Matthew Meyerson & David Root (Addgene plasmid # 82932 ; http://n2t.net/addgene:82932 ; RRID:Addgene_82932)
