[The description below was written by a language model from this plasmid's Addgene catalogue record and pLannotate feature annotations shown in this document.]
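Description:
pDONR223_EBNA1BP2_WT_V5 is a Gateway entry clone built on the Invitrogen pDONR223 backbone and carrying the wild-type human EBNA1BP2 open reading frame (also known as EBP2, NOBP or P40), a protein annotated as being required for processing of the 27S pre-rRNA. The 3,708 nt plasmid is maintained in E. coli through a high-copy ColE1/pUC-type origin and selected with spectinomycin via the aadA (SmR) aminoglycoside adenylyltransferase gene. That gene sits downstream of a fragment of the class 1 integron Pc promoter and a remnant of a gentamicin resistance gene. The rrnB T1 and T2 terminators lie beside the cloning region, where they help insulate the insert from read-through transcription. Short lacZα and lacI fragments appear to be backbone remnants with no functional role.

The EBNA1BP2 coding sequence spans the numbering origin of the circular record and is flanked by attL1 and attL2 sites, so it can be moved by an LR Clonase reaction into any compatible attR destination vector. No promoter is recorded for the insert, so expression depends on the destination vector; a T7 promoter is annotated just outside attL2, but the feature table places it on the opposite strand to the ORF. The ORF is in the "open" configuration, with no stop codon directly after the insert, which allows in-frame fusion to a C-terminal tag supplied by the destination vector. The "V5" in the name presumably refers to that intended use, since no V5 tag is annotated in the plasmid itself. The clone belongs to the Target Accelerator Plasmid Collection and served as an overexpression control in gene expression analyses within a high-throughput study of lung cancer somatic mutations.
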