Features (pLannotate 1.2.2; 12 found; start..end, strand, type, name):
    278..370     -  protein_bind   attL1 (fragment): mutant version of attL; recombination site for the Gateway® LR reaction LR Clonase™
    386..422     +  CDS            lacZα (fragment): LacZα fragment of β-galactosidase; lacZ fragment
    469..512     -  terminator     rrnB T1 terminator: Escherichia coli rrnB; transcription terminator T1 from the E. coli rrnB gene
    644..671     +  terminator     rrnB T2 terminator: transcription terminator T2 from the E. coli rrnB gene
    726..818     -  CDS            lacI (fragment): lac repressor; lacI; The lac repressor binds to the lac operator to inhibit transcription in E. coli. This inhibition can be relieved by adding lactose or isopropyl-β-D-thiogalactopyranoside (IPTG).
   1001..1589    -  rep_origin     ori: high-copy-number ColE1/pMB1/pBR322/pUC origin of replication
   1682..2473    -  CDS            SmR: aminoglycoside adenylyltransferase (Murphy, 1985); aadA; confers resistance to spectinomycin and streptomycin
   2480..2536    -  CDS            GmR (fragment): gentamycin acetyltransferase; aacC1; confers resistance to gentamycin
   2712..2735    -  promoter       Pc promoter (fragment): intI1 (promoter lies within the coding sequence); class 1 integron promoter
   2925..2943    +  promoter       T7 promoter: promoter for bacteriophage T7 RNA polymerase
   2961..3060    +  protein_bind   attL2: mutant version of attL; recombination site for the Gateway® LR reaction LR Clonase™
   3062..271     -  CDS            EBNA1BP2 (across the origin): EBP2_HUMAN - Also known as EBP2. Experimental evidence at protein level: Swiss-Prot protein existence level 1. Required for the processing of the 27S pre-rRNA. From Homo sapiens (Human).
>Addgene plasmid #82932 | pDONR223_EBNA1BP2_WT_V5 | addgene full sequence | sequence record 161987 | Addgene NGS result
TGTTCTGAGGTGCTGGCGCCTCAGATCCACCGATCTCCGGTACCGGACCCAGTGTCACATCGAGCCTTTC
AACCCATTCCAGATCCCGCTTGAATTCTGCCAAACATTGCTTCAGGCCATTCACGTCGTTCACGGCCTTC
TTCGGCCCCTCTAGCACGACATTGAGGCCTGGCTTCAGAAGCCCTCGGGAAAACGCATCCTGCAACTCTC
TGTCTGTGACAAGGGATTCATCGGATTCCGACTCCGAATCCGAGAGCGGGGGAGTGTCCATGCCAATTTT
TTTGTACAAAGTTGGCATTATAAAAAAGCATTGCTCATCAATTTGTTGCAACGAACAGGTCACTATCAGT
CAAAATAAAATCATTATTTGGGGCCCGAGCTTAAGACTGGCCGTCGTTTTACAACGTCGTGACTGGGAAA
ACATCCATGCTAGCGTTAACGCGAGAGTAGGGAACTGCCAGGCATCAAATAAAACGAAAGGCTCAGTCGG
AAGACTGGGCCTTTCGTTTTATCTGTTGTTTGTCGGTGAACGCTCTCCTGAGTAGGACAAATCCGCCGGG
AGCGGATTTGAACGTTGTGAAGCAACGGCCCGGAGGGTGGCGGGCAGGACGCCCGCCATAAACTGCCAGG
CATCAAACTAAGCAGAAGGCCATCCTGACGGATGGCCTTTTTGCGTTTCTACAAACTCTTCCTGGCTAGC
GGTACGCGTATTAATTGCGTTGCGCTCACTGCCCGCTTTCCAGTCGGGAAACCTGTCGTGCCAGCTGCAT
TAATGAATCGGCCAACGCGCGGGGAGAGGCGGTTTGCGTATTGGGCGCTCTTCCGCTTCCTCGCTCACTG
ACTCGCTGCGCTCGGTCGTTCGGCTGCGGCGAGCGGTATCAGCTCACTCAAAGGCGGTAATACGGTTATC
CACAGAATCAGGGGATAACGCAGGAAAGAACATGTGAGCAAAAGGCCAGCAAAAGGCCAGGAACCGTAAA
AAGGCCGCGTTGCTGGCGTTTTTCCATAGGCTCCGCCCCCCTGACGAGCATCACAAAAATCGACGCTCAA
GTCAGAGGTGGCGAAACCCGACAGGACTATAAAGATACCAGGCGTTTCCCCCTGGAAGCTCCCTCGTGCG
CTCTCCTGTTCCGACCCTGCCGCTTACCGGATACCTGTCCGCCTTTCTCCCTTCGGGAAGCGTGGCGCTT
TCTCATAGCTCACGCTGTAGGTATCTCAGTTCGGTGTAGGTCGTTCGCTCCAAGCTGGGCTGTGTGCACG
AACCCCCCGTTCAGCCCGACCGCTGCGCCTTATCCGGTAACTATCGTCTTGAGTCCAACCCGGTAAGACA
CGACTTATCGCCACTGGCAGCAGCCACTGGTAACAGGATTAGCAGAGCGAGGTATGTAGGCGGTGCTACA
GAGTTCTTGAAGTGGTGGCCTAACTACGGCTACACTAGAAGAACAGTATTTGGTATCTGCGCTCTGCTGA
AGCCAGTTACCTTCGGAAAAAGAGTTGGTAGCTCTTGATCCGGCAAACAAACCACCGCTGGTAGCGGTGG
TTTTTTTGTTTGCAAGCAGCAGATTACGCGCAGAAAAAAAGGATCTCAAGAAGATCCTTTGATCTTTTCT
ACGGGGTCTGACGCTCAGTGGAACGACGCGTAACTCACGTTAAGGGATTTTGGTCATGGGTGGCTCGAGG
GTTATTTGCCGACTACCTTGGTGATCTCGCCTTTCACGTAGTGGACAAATTCTTCCAACTGATCTGCGCG
CGAGGCCAAGCGATCTTCTTCTTGTCCAAGATAAGCCTGTCTAGCTTCAAGTATGACGGGCTGATACTGG
GCCGGCAGGCGCTCCATTGCCCAGTCGGCAGCGACATCCTTCGGCGCGATTTTGCCGGTTACTGCGCTGT
ACCAAATGCGGGACAACGTAAGCACTACATTTCGCTCATCGCCAGCCCAGTCGGGCGGCGAGTTCCATAG
CGTTAAGGTTTCATTTAGCGCCTCAAATAGATCCTGTTCAGGAACCGGATCAAAGAGTTCCTCCGCCGCT
GGACCTACCAAGGCAACGCTATGTTCTCTTGCTTTTGTCAGCAAGATAGCCAGATCAATGTCGATCGTGG
CTGGCTCGAAGATACCTGCAAGAATGTCATTGCGCTGCCATTCTCCAAATTGCAGTTCGCGCTTAGCTGG
ATAACGCCACGGAATGATGTCGTCGTGCACAACAATGGTGACTTCTACAGCGCGGAGAATCTCGCTCTCT
CCAGGGGAAGCCGAAGTTTCCAAAAGGTCGTTGATCAAAGCTCGCCGCGTTGTTTCATCAAGCCTTACGG
TCACCGTAACCAGCAAATCAATATCACTGTGTGGCTTCAGGCCGCCATCCACTGCGGAGCCGTACAAATG
TACGGCCAGCAACGTCGGTTCGAGATGGCGCTCGATGACGCCAACTACCTCTGATAGTTGAGTCGATACT
TCGGCGATCACCGCTTCCCTCATAATGTTTAACTTTGTTTTAGGGCGACTGCCCTGCTGCGTAACATCGT
TGCTGCTCCATAACATCAAACATCGACCCACGGCGTAACGCGCTTGCTGCTTGGATGCCCGAGGCATAGA
CTGTACCCCAAAAAAACAGTCATAACAAGCCATGAAAACCGCCACTGCGCCGTTACCACCGCTGCGTTCG
GTCAAGGTTCTGGACCAGTTGCGTGAGCGCATACGCTACTTGCATTACAGCTTACGAACCGAACAGGCTT
ATGTCCACTGGGTTCGTGCCTTCATCCGTTTCCACGGTGTGCGTCACCCGGCAACCTTGGGTAGCAGCGA
AGTCGAGGCATTTCTGTCCTGGCTGGTCTAGAGGAGGCATGATGATATATTTTTATCTTGTGCAATGTAA
CATCAGAGATTTTGAGACACGGGCCAGAGCTGCCAGGAAACAGCTATGACCATGTAATACGACTCACTAT
AGGGGATATCAGCTGGATGGCAAATAATGATTTTATTTTGACTGATAGTGACCTGTTCGTTGCAACAAAT
TGATAAGCAATGCTTTCTTATAATGCCAACTTTGTACAAGAAAGTTGGGTAGTGTGTTCTGTTCTTCATC
TTCTCTCTTGTTCGTTTTCCAGGTCTCTTATTTGACCCTTTCTTGCCAGGCCTCTTGAGGCCTCTGCCAT
GAGCTGTCTTGGCCCGGAAGCTAGATACATCATCATAGCTCTCCCGAGTGTTCCACTTTGAGCCTTTCTT
CTTTCCACCAAAACCAAACTTCTGGTTTTTATACCGTCGTTTAGCACTGGGCCCCTTCCTCATCTGCTGG
CCTTTGGCTCCTGCCTTCTTGCGCTGTGCCAGAGGTTTCTGATCTCCCTCAAGGAAATCCAGTTTATCAG
AGAAGCCTTTCTGATATTTCTTAATAGCATTCATCATATGGGCTTTCTCCTGCTGCCTCTTCTGAAGAAC
CTCCGTTTGCACCTTCTTCCCGTATTTCCTAAGTGCTCGCAGTTGCTTAGCTTTTTCAGACCTCTCCATG
GCAGCCTGTTTAGTCTGCAGCTTCTGTCGAATCTTCTGCATCTGCAGATCAGATTTGGCCATTTCCGCAA
AATAATCAGTGGGTCGCTTCGTAGGGACTTTGAGCTGATGGAGGCGGGGTAAGACTGCAAGCACTGCGGC
CTGGGCTTGGCGATAGAAACTCATCTCTCGCTGGAAGTCGTCTTCTGGATCAACAGCTTTCTGGTCCT
