>Addgene plasmid #82932 | pDONR223_EBNA1BP2_WT_V5 | depositor partial sequence | sequence record 157658 | Insert sequence
ATGGACACTCCCCCGCTCTCGGATTCGGAGTCGGAATCCGATGAATCCCTTGTCACAGACAGAGAGTTGC
AGGATGCGTTTTCCCGAGGGCTTCTGAAGCCAGGCCTCAATGTCGTGCTAGAGGGGCCGAAGAAGGCCGT
GAACGACGTGAATGGCCTGAAGCAATGTTTGGCAGAATTCAAGCGGGATCTGGAATGGGTTGAAAGGCTC
GATGTGACACTGGGTCCGGTACCGGAGATCGGTGGATCTGAGGCGCCAGCACCTCAGAACAAGGACCAGA
AAGCTGTTGATCCAGAAGACGACTTCCAGCGAGAGATGAGTTTCTATCGCCAAGCCCAGGCCGCAGTGCT
TGCAGTCTTACCCCGCCTCCATCAGCTCAAAGTCCCTACGAAGCGACCCACTGATTATTTTGCGGAAATG
GCCAAATCTGATCTGCAGATGCAGAAGATTCGACAGAAGCTGCAGACTAAACAGGCTGCCATGGAGAGGT
CTGAAAAAGCTAAGCAACTGCGAGCACTTAGGAAATACGGGAAGAAGGTGCAAACGGAGGTTCTTCAGAA
GAGGCAGCAGGAGAAAGCCCATATGATGAATGCTATTAAGAAATATCAGAAAGGCTTCTCTGATAAACTG
GATTTCCTTGAGGGAGATCAGAAACCTCTGGCACAGCGCAAGAAGGCAGGAGCCAAAGGCCAGCAGATGA
GGAAGGGGCCCAGTGCTAAACGACGGTATAAAAACCAGAAGTTTGGTTTTGGTGGAAAGAAGAAAGGCTC
AAAGTGGAACACTCGGGAGAGCTATGATGATGTATCTAGCTTCCGGGCCAAGACAGCTCATGGCAGAGGC
CTCAAGAGGCCTGGCAAGAAAGGGTCAAATAAGAGACCTGGAAAACGAACAAGAGAGAAGATGAAGAACA
GAACACACTAA
